>Addgene plasmid #119282 | ID1GFP Donor | addgene full sequence | sequence record 237544 | Addgene NGS Result
TGTTTAATCTGCAAAATGGACCTGGAGAAGTGAGAAAGAGACCGTGAGAAGCTGATTCCTGGGGTCTTTT
TGTTAACCGCAAAATTAGCTTAGTCTCTTTGCTTCCTTGAGGAAGAGCCCACTAGCTGCTCTACCTATGC
CCTCCCACACTTTCAGTTCTTGAGCCCCCATCACCTCTCCATCAGCCTAAGGGTGTACTAGTAGATCCAG
AGGTGGGACCCAGAGGCGCTCAAAGCCACGCCTCTAGCAGCCTATTGGTTGCTTTTGAACGTTCTGAACC
CGCCCTTGGTCTGCCCTTATAAAAGACTGGCTCCAGCGCTCTGCCCTCTCATTGTACAACCTTTCTCCAA
CTTCTTGTTCTCTTCCCACACTCTGTTCTCAGCCTCCTCCGCTCCCCTCCGCCTGTTCTCAGGATCATGA
AGGTCGCCAGTGGCAGTGCCGCAGCCGCTGCAGGCCCTAGCTGTTCGCTGAAGGCGGGCAGGACAGCGGG
CGAGGTGGTACTGGGTCTGTCGGAGCAAAGCGTGGCCATCTCGCGCTGCGCTGGGACGCGCCTGCCCGCC
TTGCTAGACGAGCAGCAGGTGAACGTCCTGCTCTACGACATGAACGGCTGCTACTCACGCCTCAAGGAGC
TGGTGCCCACCCTGCCCCAGAACCGCAAAGTGAGCAAGGTGGAGATCCTGCAGCATGTAATCGACTACAT
CAGGGACCTGCAGCTGGAGCTGAACTCGGAGTCTGAAGTCGGGACCACCGGAGGCCGGGGACTGCCTGTC
CGCGCCCCGCTCAGCACCCTGAACGGCGAGATCAGTGCCTTGGCGGCCGAGGTGAGGTCCGAGTCAGAGT
ATTACATTATTCTTCAGTGGGAAACTGAGGCCACGGGAGGCGGGTGTCCCCCTTCCTTACTTTTCAGGCG
CATAGCTATTTAGGGGCGACTAATAGGAAAAAGCTCGCATTTTCATCGTGCCTCCTGGAGTAGAGAAATG
GGAACGCCTCTCCCCTCCTTGTCCTTTCCAGTGGGTCTCATCCCTTATCTCGCTCTGGTGTTCACAGGCG
GCATGTGTTCCAGCCGACGATCGCATCTTGTGTCGCGGTACCGTGAGCAAGGGCGAGGAGCTGTTCACCG
GGGTGGTGCCCATCCTGGTCGAGCTGGACGGCGACGTAAACGGCCACAAGTTCAGCGTGTCCGGCGAGGG
CGAGGGCGATGCCACCTACGGCAAGCTGACCCTGAAGTTCATCTGCACCACCGGCAAGCTGCCCGTGCCC
TGGCCCACCCTCGTGACCACCCTGACCTACGGCGTGCAGTGCTTCAGCCGCTACCCCGACCACATGAAGC
AGCACGACTTCTTCAAGTCCGCCATGCCCGAAGGCTACGTCCAGGAGCGCACCATCTTCTTCAAGGACGA
CGGCAACTACAAGACCCGCGCCGAGGTGAAGTTCGAGGGCGACACCCTGGTGAACCGCATCGAGCTGAAG
GGCATCGACTTCAAGGAGGACGGCAACATCCTGGGGCACAAGCTGGAGTACAACTACAACAGCCACAACG
TCTATATCATGGCCGACAAGCAGAAGAACGGCATCAAGGTGAACTTCAAGATCCGCCACAACATCGAGGA
CGGCAGCGTGCAGCTCGCCGATCACTACCAGCAGAACACCCCCATCGGCGACGGCCCCGTGCTGCTGCCC
GACAACCACTACCTGAGCACCCAGTCCGCCCTGAGCAAAGACCCCAACGAGAAGCGCGATCACATGGTCC
TGCTGGAGTTCGTGACCGCCGCCGGGATCACTCTCGGCATGGACGAGCTGTACAAGTAGGGATCCGGCGG
CGCACTGAGGGACCAGATGGACTCCAGCCCTTCAGGAGGCAAGAGGAAAAAAGTGCTCTCGGTTCCCCAG
GGATCTCTGGGAAAGACACTACCGCAGCCACCGGACTCTTGGCGGATCGGTCCAGTGGGTAGAGGGTTTG
ATCAACAGAGCCTCACCCTCTCCACCTTTCAGCCTCCAGAGACTTTGGGGAGGGGGTTAATCAACCCCGC
GTGTTTCTGTTTTATTGAAAAAGCAGACATTTTTTTTAAATGGTCACATTTCGTGCTTCTCGGATTTCTG
AGGAAATATTTTGTATTGTATATTACAATGATCACTGGCTGAAAATATTGTTTTACAATAGTTCTATGGG
GGTGGGTTTTTTGTTGTTATTAAACAAACACTTTAGATAACGTTGCTGTGACTTCTTGGATGGGGGAGGG
GCGGGACAGGCATGACCTCTGGCCATTTTCACAGCTGGTGTTGAGAATCTGGGGGATTGGATGGCCACAT
CTGGGCTGTCATTCTTACCGACCTGAATGAGTGTTTCCGGTGTCTTTAATGTCTATTCTTTCCCTCATCT
CTGGCCATTTCCCTGTTCCCTGGTGTCATAAAATCAAATCCTCTAGACCTCTAGTAGGGCTTTCTCTCAA
CGTGGTCCCTAGGCCATCTGGATCACCCAGGGAGGTTGTTAAAATGCAGATGGACCTGCTAAGTGTCCTG
CTCTGGGCTGGGAAGTATTCAAGCCATTCAAGATGGGAAAGCGGGTCACTGGACCATTCATTTCCTTACC
AAGGACAGGGGTTTGTGTGTGAGACCTAGTGAAAAGGGCTTGCCTAAGGTCAGAGCTGGCCTGAAGCAGG
ACTTCTGTTGCCCCCTCTTCCCGGCTGAGCCACCTTTCTCTGGAGGCCAGCAGGCTGCCCTAGGTCTCCT
GCCTTGTCCAAGTGGGTGATGAAATTGGCAGGGTTAGGCTGTACACAGCTGCAGGGCCACCTGCTCTAGG
TCTGGACTCAGCCCCCTCACCCTGGCCTGGCTTTGCTGGCAGATCAACACAACACCCCCCTCCGCCCCAG
GCTACTGTGTGGGCGAGTCATGTCCCCAACTCCTGAGAAGGAAAAAGGTTTTCCTTAGGTTTTGTCTACC
TGCAGGCATGCAAGCTTGGCGTAATCATGGTCATAGCTGTTTCCTGTGTGAAATTGTTATCCGCTCACAA
TTCCACACAACATACGAGCCGGAAGCATAAAGTGTAAAGCCTGGGGTGCCTAATGAGTGAGCTAACTCAC
ATTAATTGCGTTGCGCTCACTGCCCGCTTTCCAGTCGGGAAACCTGTCGTGCCAGCTGCATTAATGAATC
GGCCAACGCGCGGGGAGAGGCGGTTTGCGTATTGGGCGCTCTTCCGCTTCCTCGCTCACTGACTCGCTGC
GCTCGGTCGTTCGGCTGCGGCGAGCGGTATCAGCTCACTCAAAGGCGGTAATACGGTTATCCACAGAATC
AGGGGATAACGCAGGAAAGAACATGTGAGCAAAAGGCCAGCAAAAGGCCAGGAACCGTAAAAAGGCCGCG
TTGCTGGCGTTTTTCCATAGGCTCCGCCCCCCTGACGAGCATCACAAAAATCGACGCTCAAGTCAGAGGT
GGCGAAACCCGACAGGACTATAAAGATACCAGGCGTTTCCCCCTGGAAGCTCCCTCGTGCGCTCTCCTGT
TCCGACCCTGCCGCTTACCGGATACCTGTCCGCCTTTCTCCCTTCGGGAAGCGTGGCGCTTTCTCATAGC
TCACGCTGTAGGTATCTCAGTTCGGTGTAGGTCGTTCGCTCCAAGCTGGGCTGTGTGCACGAACCCCCCG
TTCAGCCCGACCGCTGCGCCTTATCCGGTAACTATCGTCTTGAGTCCAACCCGGTAAGACACGACTTATC
GCCACTGGCAGCAGCCACTGGTAACAGGATTAGCAGAGCGAGGTATGTAGGCGGTGCTACAGAGTTCTTG
AAGTGGTGGCCTAACTACGGCTACACTAGAAGAACAGTATTTGGTATCTGCGCTCTGCTGAAGCCAGTTA
CCTTCGGAAAAAGAGTTGGTAGCTCTTGATCCGGCAAACAAACCACCGCTGGTAGCGGTGGTTTTTTTGT
TTGCAAGCAGCAGATTACGCGCAGAAAAAAAGGATCTCAAGAAGATCCTTTGATCTTTTCTACGGGGTCT
GACGCTCAGTGGAACGAAAACTCACGTTAAGGGATTTTGGTCATGAGATTATCAAAAAGGATCTTCACCT
AGATCCTTTTAAATTAAAAATGAAGTTTTAAATCAATCTAAAGTATATATGAGTAAACTTGGTCTGACAG
TTACCAATGCTTAATCAGTGAGGCACCTATCTCAGCGATCTGTCTATTTCGTTCATCCATAGTTGCCTGA
CTCCCCGTCGTGTAGATAACTACGATACGGGAGGGCTTACCATCTGGCCCCAGTGCTGCAATGATACCGC
GAGACCCACGCTCACCGGCTCCAGATTTATCAGCAATAAACCAGCCAGCCGGAAGGGCCGAGCGCAGAAG
TGGTCCTGCAACTTTATCCGCCTCCATCCAGTCTATTAATTGTTGCCGGGAAGCTAGAGTAAGTAGTTCG
CCAGTTAATAGTTTGCGCAACGTTGTTGCCATTGCTACAGGCATCGTGGTGTCACGCTCGTCGTTTGGTA
TGGCTTCATTCAGCTCCGGTTCCCAACGATCAAGGCGAGTTACATGATCCCCCATGTTGTGCAAAAAAGC
GGTTAGCTCCTTCGGTCCTCCGATCGTTGTCAGAAGTAAGTTGGCCGCAGTGTTATCACTCATGGTTATG
GCAGCACTGCATAATTCTCTTACTGTCATGCCATCCGTAAGATGCTTTTCTGTGACTGGTGAGTACTCAA
CCAAGTCATTCTGAGAATAGTGTATGCGGCGACCGAGTTGCTCTTGCCCGGCGTCAATACGGGATAATAC
CGCGCCACATAGCAGAACTTTAAAAGTGCTCATCATTGGAAAACGTTCTTCGGGGCGAAAACTCTCAAGG
ATCTTACCGCTGTTGAGATCCAGTTCGATGTAACCCACTCGTGCACCCAACTGATCTTCAGCATCTTTTA
CTTTCACCAGCGTTTCTGGGTGAGCAAAAACAGGAAGGCAAAATGCCGCAAAAAAGGGAATAAGGGCGAC
ACGGAAATGTTGAATACTCATACTCTTCCTTTTTCAATATTATTGAAGCATTTATCAGGGTTATTGTCTC
ATGAGCGGATACATATTTGAATGTATTTAGAAAAATAAACAAATAGGGGTTCCGCGCACATTTCCCCGAA
AAGTGCCACCTGACGTCTAAGAAACCATTATTATCATGACATTAACCTATAAAAATAGGCGTATCACGAG
GCCCTTTCGTCTCGCGCGTTTCGGTGATGACGGTGAAAACCTCTGACACATGCAGCTCCCGGAGACGGTC
ACAGCTTGTCTGTAAGCGGATGCCGGGAGCAGACAAGCCCGTCAGGGCGCGTCAGCGGGTGTTGGCGGGT
GTCGGGGCTGGCTTAACTATGCGGCATCAGAGCAGATTGTACTGAGAGTGCACCATATGCGGTGTGAAAT
ACCGCACAGATGCGTAAGGAGAAAATACCGCATCAGGCGCCATTCGCCATTCAGGCTGCGCAACTGTTGG
GAAGGGCGATCGGTGCGGGCCTCTTCGCTATTACGCCAGCTGGCGAAAGGGGGATGTGCTGCAAGGCGAT
TAAGTTGGGTAACGCCAGGGTTTTCCCAGTCACGACGTTGTAAAACGACGGCCAGTGAATTCAATAAGTA
GAGATCACAGCCCAATCTTCCAACAGCATCTGGGAATCCTTGACTTGTCCTGAGTCACTGGCCAACCCAA
AGCTAGCCACTTCCCCGTTCC
Features (pLannotate 1.2.2; 13 found; start..end, strand, type, name):
    417..920     +  CDS            Id1: ID1_MOUSE - Also known as Id, Id-1, Idb1. Experimental evidence at protein level: Swiss-Prot protein existence level 1. Transcriptional regulator (lacking a basic DNA binding domain) which negatively regulates the basic helix-loop-helix (bHLH) transcription factors by forming heterodimers and inhibiting their DNA binding and transcriptional activity. Implicated in regulating a variety of cellular processes, including cellular growth, senescence, differentiation, apoptosis, angiogenesis, and neoplastic transformation. Inhibits skeletal muscle and cardiac myocyte differentiation. Regulates the c
   1093..1808    +  CDS            EGFP (fragment): the original enhanced GFP (Yang et al., 1996) mammalian codon-optimized
   2938..2957    +  misc_feature   MCS (fragment): pUC18/19 multiple cloning site
   2994..3010    -  protein_bind   lac operator: The lac repressor binds to the lac operator to inhibit transcription in E. coli. This inhibition can be relieved by adding lactose or isopropyl-β-D-thiogalactopyranoside (IPTG). lac repressor encoded by lacI
   3018..3048    -  promoter       lac promoter: promoter for the E. coli lac operon
   3063..3084    -  protein_bind   CAP binding site: CAP binding activates transcription in the presence of cAMP. E. coli catabolite activator protein
   3097..3189    -  CDS            lacI (fragment): lac repressor; lacI; The lac repressor binds to the lac operator to inhibit transcription in E. coli. This inhibition can be relieved by adding lactose or isopropyl-β-D-thiogalactopyranoside (IPTG).
   3372..3960    -  rep_origin     ori: high-copy-number ColE1/pMB1/pBR322/pUC origin of replication
   4131..4991    -  CDS            AmpR: β-lactamase; bla; confers resistance to ampicillin, carbenicillin, and related antibiotics
   4992..5096    -  promoter       AmpR promoter: bla
   5191..5226    +  CDS            rop (fragment): Rop protein, which maintains plasmids at low copy number; rop
   5328..5427    +  misc_feature   bom (fragment): basis of mobility region from pBR322
   5433..5590    -  CDS            lacZα (fragment): LacZα fragment of β-galactosidase; lacZ fragment
