[The description below was written by a language model from this plasmid's Addgene catalogue record and pLannotate feature annotations shown in this document.]
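Description:
ID1GFP Donor is a homology-directed repair template built in the pUC19 cloning backbone, intended for creating a mouse Id1-eGFP reporter allele by homologous recombination. It is a bacterial plasmid with no mammalian replication or selection functions annotated. Propagation in E. coli relies on the high-copy ColE1/pUC origin, and selection on the β-lactamase (AmpR) gene with its native promoter. The remaining backbone annotations are typical pUC19 remnants that play no role in the targeting function: lac promoter, operator and CAP site, fragments of lacZα and the multiple cloning site, and small lacI, rop and bom fragments.

The payload is an insert of roughly 3 kb, cloned between EcoRI and XbaI and described as mouse Id1-GFP plus homology arms. The full sequence record is 5,691 nt. The feature table places the Id1 coding sequence upstream of, and in the same orientation as, an EGFP coding sequence annotated as a fragment, with an unannotated gap of under 200 bp between them. Id1 encodes a helix-loop-helix transcriptional regulator that lacks a basic DNA-binding domain and inhibits bHLH factors by heterodimerising with them. About 1.1 kb of unannotated sequence follows EGFP and a few hundred bases precede Id1. These flanks presumably represent the genomic homology arms, although their boundaries are not marked. The record lists eGFP as a tag or fusion partner but does not state the nature of the Id1–EGFP junction. No heterologous promoter is annotated, consistent with a knock-in in which GFP expression would report activity of the endogenous Id1 locus. The nuclease or other method used to stimulate recombination is not stated. The associated publication concerns ID1 and TGF-β tumour suppression in pancreatic cancer.
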