Addgene plasmid #119282: ID1GFP Donor
Purpose: Mouse ID1-eGFP for HR to create reporter
Depositing lab: Joan Massague. Depositing organization: Memorial Sloan-Kettering Cancer Center. Publication: ID1 mediates escape from TGF-beta tumor suppression in pancreatic cancer. Huang YH, Hu J, Chen F, Lecomte N, Basnet H, David CJ, Witkin MD, Allen PJ, Leach SD, Hollmann TJ, Iacobuzio-Donahue CA, Massague J. Cancer Discov. 2019 Oct 3. pii: 2159-8290.CD-19-0529. doi: 10.1158/2159-8290.CD-19-0529. PubMed 31582374.
Backbone
  Vector backbone: pUC19
  Backbone size w/o insert (bp): 2700
  Vector type: Reporter
Growth in bacteria
  Bacterial resistance: Ampicillin, 100 μg/mL
  Growth temperature: 37°C
  Growth strain: DH5alpha
  Copy number: Unknown
Gene/Insert
  Gene/Insert name: Id1GFP + homology arms (alt name: idb1)
  Species: M. musculus (mouse)
  Insert size (bp): 3000
  Entrez Gene: Id1 (a.k.a. AI323524, D2Wsu140e, Idb1, bHLHb24)
  Tag / fusion protein: eGFP
  Cloning method: Restriction Enzyme; 5′ cloning site EcoRI (unknown if destroyed); 3′ cloning site XbaI (unknown if destroyed)
  Sequencing primers: 5′ M13_F
Terms and licenses: Academic/Nonprofit Terms; Industry Terms: Not Available to Industry
How to cite: ID1GFP Donor was a gift from Joan Massague (Addgene plasmid # 119282 ; http://n2t.net/addgene:119282 ; RRID:Addgene_119282)
